>Addgene plasmid #218009 | pMBS-859 | addgene full sequence | sequence record 434515 | Addgene NGS Result
GCCTTTTTACGGTTCCTGGCCTTTTGCTGGCCTTTTGCTCACATGTTCTTTCCTGCGTTATCCCCTGATT
CTGTGGATAACCGTATTACCGCCTTTGAGTGAGCTGATACCGCTCGCCGCAGCCGAACGACCGAGCGCAG
CGAGTCAGTGAGCGAGGAAGCGGAAGAGCGCCCAATACGCAAACCGCCTCTCCCCGCGCGTTGGCCGATT
CATTAATCACTCTGTGGTCTCAAATGATCGAGGGCAGGGTGAGCAAGGGCGAGGAGCTGTTCACCGGCGT
GGTGCCCATCCTGGTGGAGCTGGACGGCGACGTGAACGGCCACAAGTTCAGCGTGAGCGGCGAGGGCGAG
GGCGACGCCACCTACGGCAAGCTGACCCTGAAGTTCATCTGCACCACCGGCAAGCTGCCCGTGCCCTGGC
CCACCCTGGTGACCACCCTGAGCTGGGGCGTGCAGTGCTTCGCCCGCTACCCCGACCACATGAAGCAGCA
CGACTTCTTCAAGAGCGCCATGCCCGAGGGCTACGTGCAGGAGCGCACCATCTTCTTCAAGGACGACGGT
AACTACAAGACCCGCGCCGAGGTGAAGTTCGAGGGCGACACCCTGGTGAACCGCATCGAGCTGAAGGGCA
TCGACTTCAAGGAGGACGGCAACATCCTGGGCCACAAGCTGGAGTACAACGCCATCCACGGCAACGTGTA
CATCACCGCCGACAAGCAGAAGAACGGCATCAAGGCCAACTTCGGCCTGAACTGCAACATCGAGGACGGC
AGCGTGCAGCTGGCCGACCACTACCAGCAGAACACCCCCATCGGCGACGGCCCCGTGCTGCTGCCCGACA
ACCACTACCTGAGCACCCAGAGCAAGCTGAGCAAGGACCCCAACGAGAAGCGCGACCACATGGTGCTGCT
GGAGTTCGTGACCGCCGCCGGCATCACCCTGGGCATGGACGAGCTGTACAAGATCGAGGGCAGGTGGAGC
CACCCGCAGTTCGAGAAGGGTTCGTGAGACCACGAAGTGGCTCTTCAGTGGACGAAAGGGCCTCGTGATA
CGCCTATTTTTATAGGTTAATGTCATGATAATAATGGTTTCTTAGACGTCAGGTGGCACTTTTCGGGGAA
ATGTGCGCGGAACCCCTATTTGTTTATTTTTCTAAATACATTCAAATATGTATCCGCTCATGAGACAATA
ACCCTGATAAATGCTTCAATAATATTGAAAAAGGAAGAGTATGCGCTCACGCAACTGGTCCAGAACCTTG
ACCGAACGCAGCGGTGGTAACGGCGCAGTGGCGGTTTTCATGGCTTGTTATGACTGTTTTTTTTTGGGGT
ACAGTCTATGCCTCGGGCATCCAAGCAGCAAGCGCGTTACGCCGTGGGTCGATGTTTGATGTTATGGAGC
AGCAACGATGTTACGCAGCAGGGCAGTCGCCCTAAAACAAAGTTAAACATCATGAGGGAAGCGGTGATCG
CCGAAGTATCGACTCAACTATCAGAGGTAGTTGGCGTCATCGAGCGCCATCTCGAACCGACGTTGCTGGC
CGTACATTTGTACGGCTCCGCAGTGGATGGCGGCCTGAAGCCACACAGCGATATTGATTTGCTGGTTACG
GTGACCGTAAGGCTTGATGAAACAACGCGGCGAGCTTTGATCAACGACCTTTTGGAAACTTCGGCTTCCC
CTGGAGAGAGCGAGATTCTCCGCGCTGTAGAAGTCACCATTGTTGTGCACGACGACATCATTCCGTGGCG
TTATCCAGCTAAGCGCGAACTGCAATTTGGAGAATGGCAGCGCAATGACATTCTTGCAGGTATCTTCGAG
CCAGCCACGATCGACATTGATCTGGCTATCTTGCTGACAAAAGCAAGAGAACATAGCGTTGCCTTGGTAG
GTCCAGCGGCGGAGGAACTCTTTGATCCGGTTCCTGAACAGGATCTATTTGAGGCGCTAAATGAAACCTT
AACGCTATGGAACTCGCCGCCCGACTGGGCTGGCGATGAGCGAAATGTAGTGCTTACGTTGTCCCGCATT
TGGTACAGCGCAGTAACCGGCAAAATCGCGCCGAAGGATGTCGCTGCCGACTGGGCAATGGAGCGCCTGC
CGGCCCAGTATCAGCCCGTCATACTTGAAGCTAGACAGGCTTATCTTGGACAAGAAGAAGATCGCTTGGC
CTCGCGCGCAGATCAGTTGGAAGAATTTGTCCATTACGTAAAAGGCGAGATCACCAAGGTAGTCGGCAAA
TAACTGTCAGACCAAGTTTACTCATATATACTTTAGATTGATTTAAAACTTCATTTTTAATTTAAAAGGA
TCTAGGTGAAGATCCTTTTTGATAATCTCATGACCAAAATCCCTTAACGTGAGTTTTCGTTCCACTGAGC
GTCAGACCCCGTAGAAAAGATCAAAGGATCTTCTTGAGATCCTTTTTTTCTGCGCGTAATCTGCTGCTTG
CAAACAAAAAAACCACCGCTACCAGCGGTGGTTTGTTTGCCGGATCAAGAGCTACCAACTCTTTTTCCGA
AGGTAACTGGCTTCAGCAGAGCGCAGATACCAAATACTGTTCTTCTAGTGTAGCCGTAGTTAGGCCACCA
CTTCAAGAACTCTGTAGCACCGCCTACATACCTCGCTCTGCTAATCCTGTTACCAGTGGCTGCTGCCAGT
GGCGATAAGTCGTGTCTTACCGGGTTGGACTCAAGACGATAGTTACCGGATAAGGCGCAGCGGTCGGGCT
GAACGGGGGGTTCGTGCACACAGCCCAGCTTGGAGCGAACGACCTACACCGAACTGAGATACCTACAGCG
TGAGCTATGAGAAAGCGCCACGCTTCCCGAAGGGAGAAAGGCGGACAGGTATCCGGTAAGCGGCAGGGTC
GGAACAGGAGAGCGCACGAGGGAGCTTCCAGGGGGAAACGCCTGGTATCTTTATAGTCCTGTCGGGTTTC
GCCACCTCTGACTTGAGCGTCGATTTTTGTGATGCTCGTCAGGGGGGCGGAGCCTATGGAAAAACGCCAG
CAACGCG
Features (pLannotate 1.2.2; 9 found; start..end, strand, type, name):
     33..166     +  rep_origin     RSF ori (fragment): Plasmids containing the RSF 1030 origin of replication can be propagated in E. coli cells that contain additional plasmids with compatible origins.
    168..217     +  CDS            lacI (fragment): lac repressor; lacI; The lac repressor binds to the lac operator to inhibit transcription in E. coli. This inhibition can be relieved by adding lactose or isopropyl-β-D-thiogalactopyranoside (IPTG).
    249..962     +  CDS            mCerulean3: mCerulean3 is a basic (constitutively fluorescent) cyan fluorescent protein published in 2011, derived from Aequorea victoria. It is reported to be a somewhat slowly-maturing monomer with very low acid sensitivity.
    975..994     +  CDS            Strep-Tag II (fragment): peptide that binds Strep-Tactin®, an engineered form of streptavidin
   1126..1230    +  promoter       AmpR promoter: bla
   1221..1301    -  CDS            int (fragment): INT2_ECOLX - Protein inferred from homology: Swiss-Prot protein existence level 3. Putative integrase believed to be involved in the insertion of antibiotic resistance genes into plasmids and transposons. From Escherichia coli.
   1389..1445    +  CDS            GmR (fragment): gentamycin acetyltransferase; aacC1; confers resistance to gentamycin
   1452..2240    +  CDS            aadA: S3AD_ECOLX - Experimental evidence at protein level: Swiss-Prot protein existence level 1. Mediates bacterial resistance to the antibiotics streptomycin and spectinomycin. From Escherichia coli.
   2414..3002    +  rep_origin     ori: high-copy-number ColE1/pMB1/pBR322/pUC origin of replication
