[The description below was written by a language model from this plasmid's Addgene catalogue record and pLannotate feature annotations shown in this document.]
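Description:
pMBS-859 is a Level 0 Modular Cloning (MoClo) part plasmid built on the pAGM1287 backbone. It belongs to a Golden Gate toolkit developed for producing recombinant proteins in the protozoan host Leishmania tarentolae. It is a small synthetic-biology storage vector of about 3 kb that is propagated in E. coli. It replicates at high copy number from a ColE1/pUC-type origin and is selected with spectinomycin through the aadA aminoglycoside adenylyltransferase gene. The automated annotation places an AmpR (bla) promoter upstream of that marker region. It also reports short fragments matching an integrase, a gentamicin resistance gene, lacI and an RSF origin. These are partial hits and most likely backbone remnants rather than functional elements.

The payload is a synthetic insert of roughly 770 bp encoding the cyan fluorescent protein mCerulean, which the sequence annotation matches to mCerulean3, a monomeric Aequorea victoria derivative. According to the catalogue entry, Factor Xa protease cleavage sites are listed on both the N- and C-terminal sides of the fluorescent protein, and a Strep-tag II follows at the C terminus. Only the fluorescent protein and the Strep-tag II appear in the feature table. The part occupies MoClo positions B3-B4 and can be released by BsaI digestion for assembly with other standardised parts.

The plasmid carries no promoter or terminator for expressing the insert and is not itself an expression construct. It serves as a building block for fusing a cleavable fluorescent reporter and Strep-Tactin affinity handle to a protein of interest, supporting detection, purification and later tag removal by Factor Xa.
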