Addgene plasmid #218009: pMBS-859
Purpose: mCerulean fluorescent protein fused to Factor Xa Protease cleavage site and Strep-Tag II
Depositing lab: Michael Schroda. Depositing organization: Rheinland-Pfälzische Technische Universität Kaiserslautern. Publication: A Modular Cloning Toolkit for the production of recombinant proteins in Leishmania tarentolae. Hieronimus K, Donauer T, Klein J, Hinkel B, Spanle JV, Probst A, Niemeyer J, Kibrom S, Kiefer AM, Schneider L, Husemann B, Bischoff E, Mohring S, Bayer N, Klein D, Engels A, Ziehmer BG, Stiebeta J, Moroka P, Schroda M, Deponte M. Microb Cell. 2024 Apr 30;11:128-142. doi: 10.15698/mic2024.04.821. eCollection 2024. PubMed 38799406.
Backbone
  Vector backbone: pAGM1287
  Backbone manufacturer: Sylvestre Marillonnet (Addgene plasmid #47996)
  Backbone size w/o insert (bp): 2845
  Total vector size (bp): 3015
  Vector type: Synthetic Biology
Growth in bacteria
  Bacterial resistance: Spectinomycin, 50 μg/mL
  Growth temperature: 37°C
  Growth strain: DH5alpha
  Copy number: High Copy
Gene/Insert
  Gene/Insert name: mCerulean
  Species: Synthetic
  Insert size (bp): 772
  Tag / fusion protein: Factor Xa protease cleavage site (N terminal on insert); Factor Xa protease cleavage site (C terminal on insert); Strep-tag II (C terminal on insert)
  Cloning method: Golden Gate
  Sequencing primers: 5′ CAATACGCAAACCGCCTCTCC; 3′ AATAGGCGTATCACGAGGC
Terms and licenses: Academic/Nonprofit Terms; Industry Terms: Not Available to Industry
Depositor comments: Level 0 MoClo Part Position B3-B4, insert can be released via BsaI digest
How to cite: pMBS-859 was a gift from Michael Schroda (Addgene plasmid # 218009 ; http://n2t.net/addgene:218009 ; RRID:Addgene_218009)
